>Addgene plasmid #48734 | pRwB | depositor full sequence | sequence record 70658 | pRwB sequence 5787 bps
CCCTGCATCAAGCTTGGTACCTGTGGAATGTGTGTCAGTTAGGGTGTGGAAAGTCCCCAGGCTCCCCAGC
AGGCAGAAGTATGCAAAGCATGCATCTCAATTAGTCAGCAACCAGGTGTGGAAAGTCCCCAGGCTCCCCA
GCAGGCAGAAGTATGCAAAGCATGCATCTCAATTAGTCAGCAACCATAGTCCCGCCCCTAACTCCGCCCA
TCCCGCCCCTAACTCCGCCCAGTTCCGCCCATTCTCCGCCCCATGGCTGACTAATTTTTTTTATTTATAC
AGAGGCCGAGGCCGCCTCGGCCTCTGAGCTATTCCAGAAGTAGTGAGGAGGCTTTTTTGGAGGCCTAGGC
TTTTGCAAAAAGCTCCCGGGAGCTTGTATATCCATTTTCGGATCTGATCAGCACGTGTTGACAATTAATC
ATCGGCATAGTATATCGGCATAGTATAATACGACAAGGTGAGGAACTAAATCATGAAGACCTTCAACATC
TCTCAGCAGGATCTGGAGCTGGTGGAGGTCGCCACTGAGAAGATCACCATGCTCTATGAGGACAACAAGC
ACCATGTCGGGGCGGCCATCAGGACCAAGACTGGGGAGATCATCTCTGCTGTCCACATTGAGGCCTACAT
TGGCAGGGTCACTGTCTGTGCTGAAGCCATTGCCATTGGGTCTGCTGTGAGCAACGGGCAGAAGGACTTT
GACACCATTGTGGCTGTCAGGCACCCCTACTCTGATGAGGTGGACAGATCCATCAGGGTGGTCAGCCCCT
GTGGCATGTGCAGAGAGCTCATCTCTGACTATGCTCCTGACTGCTTTGTGCTCATTGAGATGAATGGCAA
GCTGGTCAAAACCACCATTGAGGAACTCATCCCCCTCAAGTACACCAGGAACTAAACCTGAATTCGCTAG
AGGGCCGCTTCGAGCAGACATGATAAGATACATTGATGAGTTTGGACAAACCACAACTAGAATGCAGTGA
AAAAAATGCTTTATTTGTGAAATTTGTGATGCTATTGCTTTATTTGTAACCATTATAAGCTGCAATAAAC
AAGTTAACAACAACAATTGCATTCATTTTATGTTTCAGGTTCAGGGGGAGGTGTGGGAGGTTTTTTAAAG
CAAGTAAAACCTCTACAAATGTGGTAAAATCGATAAGGATCCGGGCTGGCGTAATAGCGAAGAGGCCCGC
ACCGATCGCCCTTCCCAACAGTTGCAGGTGGAGAAGAGCATGCGTGAGGCTCCGGTGCCCGTCAGTGGGC
AGAGCGCACATCGCCCACAGTCCCCGAGAAGTTGGGGGGAGGGGTCGGCAATTGAACCGGTGCCTAGAGA
AGGTGGCGCGGGGTAAACTGGGAAAGTGATGTCGTGTACTGGCTCCGCCCTTTTCCCGAGGGTGGGGGAG
AACCGTATATAAGTGCAGTAGTCGCTGTGAACGTTCTTTTTCGCAACGGGTTTGCCGCCAGAACACAGGT
AAGTGCCGTGTGTGGTTCCCGCGGGCCTGGCCTCTTTACGGGTTATGGCCCTTGCGTGCCTTGAATTACT
TCCACCTGGCTGCAGTACGTGATTCTTGATCCCGAGCTTCGGGTTGGAAGTGGGTGGGAGAGTTCGAGGC
CTTGCGCTTAAGGAGCCCCTTCGCCTCGTGCTTGAGTTGAGGCCTGGCCTGGGCGCTGGGGCCGCCGCGT
GCGAATCTGGTGGCACCTTCGCGCCTGTCTCGCTGCTTTCGATAAGTCTCTAGCCATTTAAAATTTTTGA
TGACCTGCTGCGACGCTTTTTTTCTGGCAAGATAGTCTTGTAAATGCGGGCCAAGATCTGCACACTGGTA
TTTCGGTTTTTGGGGCCGCGGGCGGCGACGGGGCCCGTGCGTCCCAGCGCACATGTTCGGCGAGGCGGGG
CCTGCGAGCGCGGCCACCGAGAATCGGACGGGGGTAGTCTCAAGCTGGCCGGCCTGCTCTGGTGCCTGGC
CTCGCGCCGCCGTGTATCGCCCCGCCCTGGGCGGCAAGGCTGGCCCGGTCGGCACCAGTTGCGTGAGCGG
AAAGATGGCCGCTTCCCGGCCCTGCTGCAGGGAGCTCAAAATGGAGGACGCGGCGCTCGGGAGAGCGGGC
GGGTGAGTCACCCACACAAAGGAAAAGGGCCTTTCCGTCCTCAGCCGTCGCTTCATGTGACTCCACGGAG
TACCGGGCGCCGTCCAGGCACCTCGATTAGTTCTCGAGCTTTTGGAGTACGTCGTCTTTAGGTTGGGGGG
AGGGGTTTTATGCGATGGAGTTTCCCCACACTGAGTGGGTGGAGACTGAAGTTAGGCCAGCTTGGCACTT
GATGTAATTCTCCTTGGAATTTGCCCTTTTTGAGTTTGGATCTTGGTTCATTCTCAAGCCTCAGACAGTG
GTTCAAAGTTTTTTTCTTCCATTTCAGGTGTCGTGAGAATTCTGTAGAGATCCCTCGACCTCGAGATCCA
TTGTGCTGGATCTGCGATCTAAGTAAGCTTCGAATTCTGCAGTCGAGCTACCGGTCGCCACCATGGCCTC
CTCCGAGGACGTCATCAAGGAGTTCATGCGCTTCAAGGTGCGCATGGAGGGCTCCGTGAACGGCCACGAG
TTCGAGATCGAGGGCGAGGGCGAGGGCCGCCCCTACGAGGGCACCCAGACCGCCAAGCTGAAGGTGACCA
AGGGCGGCCCCCTGCCCTTCGCCTGGGACATCCTGTCCCCCCAGTTCCAGTACGGCTCCAAGGTGTACGT
GAAGCACCCCGCCGACATCCCCGACTACAAGAAGCTGTCCTTCCCCGAGGGCTTCAAGTGGGAGCGCGTG
ATGAACTTCGAGGACGGCGGCGTGGTGACCGTGACCCAGGACTCCTCCCTGCAGGACGGCTCCTTCATCT
ACAAGGTGAAGTTCATCGGCGTGAACTTCCCCTCCGACGGCCCCGTAATGCAGAAGAAGACTATGGGCTG
GGAGGCCTCCACCGAGCGCCTGTACCCCCGCGACGGCGTGCTGAAGGGCGAGATCCACAAGGCCCTGAAG
CTGAAGGACGGCGGCCACTACCTGGTGGAGTTCAAGTCCATCTACATGGCCAAGAAGCCCGTGCAGCTGC
CCGGCTACTACTACGTGGACTCCAAGCTGGACATCACCTCCCACAACGAGGACTACACCATCGTGGAGCA
GTACGAGCGCGCCGAGGGCCGCCACCACCTGTTCCTGAGATCTCGACACTAGTGGATCCCCCGGGCTGCA
GGAATTCGATATCAAGCTTATCGATAATCAACCTCTGGATTACAAAATTTGTGAAAGATTGACTGGTATT
CTTAACTATGTTGCTCCTTTTACGCTATGTGGATACGCTGCTTTAATGCCTTTGTATCATGCTATTGCTT
CCCGTATGGCTTTCATTTTCTCCTCCTTGTATAAATCCTGGTTGCTGTCTCTTTATGAGGAGTTGTGGCC
CGTTGTCAGGCAACGTGGCGTGGTGTGCACTGTGTTTGCTGACGCAACCCCCACTGGTTGGGGCATTGCC
ACCACCTGTCAGCTCCTTTCCGGGACTTTCGCTTTCCCCCTCCCTATTGCCACGGCGGAACTCATCGCCG
CCTGCCTTGCCCGCTGCTGGACAGGGGCTCGGCTGTTGGGCACTGACAATTCCGTGGTGTTGTCGGGGAA
ATCATCGTCCTTTCCTTGGCTGCTCGCCTGTGTTGCCACCTGGATTCTGCGCGGGACGTCCTTCTGCTAC
GTCCCTTCGGCCCTCAATCCAGCGGACCTTCCTTCCCGCGGCCTGCTGCCGGCTCTGCGGCCTCTTCCGC
GTCTTCGCCTTCGCCCTCAGACGAGTCGGATCTCCCTTTGGGCCGCCTCCCCGCATCGATACCGTCGGCC
CACTGCTCCCTAAACCTGAGCTAGCATTATCCCTAATACCTGCCACCCCACTCTTAATCAGTGGTGGAAG
AACGGTCTCAGAACTGTTTGTTTCAATTGGCCATTTAAGTTTAGTAGTAAAAGACTGGTTAATGATAACA
ATGCATCGTAAAACCTTCAGAAGGAAAGGAGAATGTTTTGTGGACCACTTTGGTTTTCTTTTTTGCGTGT
GGCAGTTTTAAGTTATTAGTTTTTAAAATCAGTACTTTTTAATGGAAACAACTTGACCAAAAATTTGTCA
CAGAATTTTGAGACCCATTAAAAAAGTTAAATGAGAAACCTGTGTGTTCCTTTGGTCAACACCGAGACAT
TTAGGTGAAAGACATCTAATTCTGGTTTTACGAATCTGGAAACTTCTTGAAAATGTAATTCTTGAGTTAA
CACTTCTGGGTGGAGAATAGGGTTGTTTTCCCCCCACATAATTGGAAGGGGAAGGAATATCATTTAAAGC
TATGGGAGGGTTTCTTTGATTACAACACTGGAGAGAAATGCAGCATGTTGCTGATTGCCTGTCACTAAAA
CAGGCCAAAAACTGAGTCCTTGGGTTGCATAGAAAGCTTCATGTTGCTAAACCAATGTTAAGTGAATCTT
TGGAAACAAAATGTTTCCAAATTACTGGGATGTGCATGTTGAAACGTGGGTTAATTAACTAGCCATGACC
AAAATCCCTTAACGTGAGTTTTCGTTCCACTGAGCGTCAGACCCCGTAGAAAAGATCAAAGGATCTTCTT
GAGATCCTTTTTTTCTGCGCGTAATCTGCTGCTTGCAAACAAAAAAACCACCGCTACCAGCGGTGGTTTG
TTTGCCGGATCAAGAGCTACCAACTCTTTTTCCGAAGGTAACTGGCTTCAGCAGAGCGCAGATACCAAAT
ACTGTTCTTCTAGTGTAGCCGTAGTTAGGCCACCACTTCAAGAACTCTGTAGCACCGCCTACATACCTCG
CTCTGCTAATCCTGTTACCAGTGGCTGCTGCCAGTGGCGATAAGTCGTGTCTTACCGGGTTGGACTCAAG
ACGATAGTTACCGGATAAGGCGCAGCGGTCGGGCTGAACGGGGGGTTCGTGCACACAGCCCAGCTTGGAG
CGAACGACCTACACCGAACTGAGATACCTACAGCGTGAGCTATGAGAAAGCGCCACGCTTCCCGAAGGGA
GAAAGGCGGACAGGTATCCGGTAAGCGGCAGGGTCGGAACAGGAGAGCGCACGAGGGAGCTTCCAGGGGG
AAACGCCTGGTATCTTTATAGTCCTGTCGGGTTTCGCCACCTCTGACTTGAGCGTCGATTTTTGTGATGC
TCGTCAGGGGGGCGGAGCCTATGGAAAAACGCCAGCAACGCGGCCTTTTTACGGTTCCTGGCCTTTTGCT
GGCCTTTTGCTCACATGTTCTTAATTAAATTTTTCAAAAGTAGTTGACAATTAATCATCGGCATAGTATA
TCGGCATAGTATAATACGACTCACTATAGGAGGGCCATCATGGCCAAGTTGACCAGTGCTGTCCCAGTGC
TCACAGCCAGGGATGTGGCTGGAGCTGTTGAGTTCTGGACTGACAGGTTGGGGTTCTCCAGAGATTTTGT
GGAGGATGACTTTGCAGGTGTGGTCAGAGATGATGTCACCCTGTTCATCTCAGCAGTCCAGGACCAGGTG
GTGCCTGACAACACCCTGGCTTGGGTGTGGGTGAGAGGACTGGATGAGCTGTATGCTGAGTGGAGTGAGG
TGGTCTCCACCAACTTCAGGGATGCCAGTGGCCCTGCCATGACAGAGATTGGAGAGCAGCCCTGGGGGAG
AGAGTTTGCCCTGAGAGACCCAGCAGGCAACTGTGTGCACTTTGTGGCAGAGGAGCAGGACTGAGGATAA
GAATTGTAACAAAAAACCCCGCCCCGGCGGGGTTTTTTGTTAATTAA
Features (pLannotate 1.2.2; 16 found; start..end, strand, type, name):
     30..359     +  promoter       SV40 promoter: SV40 enhancer and early promoter
    407..454     +  promoter       EM7 promoter: synthetic bacterial promoter&nbsp
    473..892     +  CDS            bsr: BSR_BACCE - Experimental evidence at protein level: Swiss-Prot protein existence level 1. Catalyzes the deamination of the cytosine moiety of the antibiotics blasticidin S, cytomycin and acetylblasticidin S. From Bacillus cereus.
    934..1055    -  polyA_signal   SV40 poly(A) signal: SV40 polyadenylation signal
   1078..1146    -  CDS            large T antigen (fragment): large T antigen from SV40 (simian virus 40)
   1165..1215    +  CDS            lacZα (fragment): LacZα fragment of β-galactosidase; lacZ fragment
   1257..1468    +  promoter       EF-1α core promoter: core promoter for human elongation factor EF-1α
   1469..2407    +  intron         EF-1α intron A: intron upstream of the start codon of human EF-1α
   2475..2496    +  misc_feature   MCS (fragment): multiple cloning site
   2513..3187    +  CDS            DsRed-Express: DsRed-Express is a basic (constitutively fluorescent) orange fluorescent protein published in 2002, derived from Discosoma sp.. It is reported to be a rapidly-maturing tetramer with low acid sensitivity.
   3198..3246    +  misc_feature   MCS (fragment): pBluescript multiple cloning site
   3246..3834    +  misc_feature   WPRE: woodchuck hepatitis virus posttranscriptional regulatory element
   3876..4448    +  polyA_signal   EF-1α poly(A) signal: human EF-1α polyadenylation signal
   4619..5207    +  rep_origin     ori: high-copy-number ColE1/pMB1/pBR322/pUC origin of replication
   5293..5340    +  promoter       EM7 promoter: synthetic bacterial promoter&nbsp
   5360..5731    +  CDS            ble: BLE_STRHI - Experimental evidence at protein level: Swiss-Prot protein existence level 1. Binding protein with a strong affinity to the bleomycin family of antibiotics. From Streptoalloteichus hindustanus.
