[The description below was written by a language model from this plasmid's Addgene catalogue record and pLannotate feature annotations shown in this document.]
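Description:
pRwB is a 5,787 bp mammalian expression plasmid on a custom backbone that expresses the red fluorescent protein DsRed-Express (from Discosoma sp.). It is propagated in E. coli through a high-copy ColE1/pUC-type origin. Bacterial selection uses Zeocin, conferred by the Streptoalloteichus hindustanus ble gene under a synthetic EM7 bacterial promoter.

The reporter cassette is driven by the human EF-1α core promoter together with EF-1α intron A, a combination that gives strong constitutive expression in many mammalian cell types. The DsRed-Express coding sequence sits between multiple cloning site remnants. It is followed by a WPRE, which enhances transcript stability and expression, and by the human EF-1α polyadenylation signal. A separate cassette places the Bacillus cereus blasticidin S deaminase gene (bsr) behind tandem SV40 enhancer/early and EM7 promoters, so blasticidin resistance can be expressed in both mammalian and bacterial cells. An SV40 poly(A) signal is annotated just downstream of bsr, though on the opposite strand. The short large T antigen and lacZα fragments nearby appear to be cloning remnants rather than functional genes. The catalogue also lists Zeocin as a selectable marker, but only a bacterial promoter is annotated upstream of ble.

The stated purpose is simply "dsRed plasmid". However, the depositor notes that the plasmid is substantially smaller than the roughly 8 kb native papillomavirus genome and that a sister version with a 2 kb stuffer exists. The associated publication concerns human papillomavirus infection of the murine genital tract. Together these suggest use as a reporter plasmid packaged into papillomavirus capsids, with red fluorescence marking transduced cells, although the record does not state this directly.
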