Addgene plasmid #48734: pRwB
Purpose: dsRed plasmid
Depositing lab: John Schiller. Depositing organization: National Cancer Institute (NCI). Publication: Role of heparan sulfate in attachment to and infection of the murine female genital tract by human papillomavirus. Johnson KM, Kines RC, Roberts JN, Lowy DR, Schiller JT, Day PM. J Virol. 2009 Mar;83(5):2067-74. Epub 2008 Dec 10. 10.1128/JVI.02190-08 PubMed 19073722.
Backbone
  Vector backbone: custom
  Total vector size (bp): 5787
  Vector type: Mammalian Expression
  Selectable markers: Zeocin, Blasticidin
Growth in bacteria
  Bacterial resistance: Bleocin (Zeocin), 50 μg/mL
  Growth temperature: 37°C
  Growth strain: DH5alpha
  Copy number: Unknown
Gene/Insert
  Gene/Insert name: dsRed-Express
  Species: Discosoma sp
  Promoter: EF-1a
  Cloning method: Unknown
  Sequencing primers: 5′ NA; 3′ NA
Terms and licenses: Academic/Nonprofit Terms; Industry Terms: Not Available to Industry
Depositor comments: Note that this plasmid is substantially smaller than the ~8kb native papillomavirus genome. There is a second version of this plasmid with a 2kb stuffer region that is available here: http://www.addgene.org/48733 . Further information can be found here: http://home.ccr.cancer.gov/Lco/target.htm
How to cite: pRwB was a gift from John Schiller (Addgene plasmid # 48734 ; http://n2t.net/addgene:48734 ; RRID:Addgene_48734)
