>Addgene plasmid #48734 | pRwB | addgene partial sequence | sequence record 72167 | EF1a-F 5'-TCAAGCCTCAGACAGTGGTTC-3'
TTTCTTCCATTTCAGGTGTCGTGAGGAATTCTCTAGAGATCCCTCGACCTCGAGATCCATTGTGCTGGAT
CTGCGATCTAAGTAAGCTTCGAATTCTGCAGTCGAGCTACCGGTCGCCACCATGGCCTCCTCCGAGGACG
TCATCAAGGAGTTCATGCGCTTCAAGGTGCGCATGGAGGGCTCCGTGAACGGCCACGAGTTCGAGATCGA
GGGCGAGGGCGAGGGCCGCCCCTACGAGGGCACCCAGACCGCCAAGCTGAAGGTGACCAAGGGCGGCCCC
CTGCCCTTCGCCTGGGACATCCTGTCCCCCCAGTTCCAGTACGGCTCCAAGGTGTACGTGAAGCACCCCG
CCGACATCCCCGACTACAAGAAGCTGTCCTTCCCCGAGGGCTTCAAGTGGGAGCGCGTGATGAACTTCGA
GGACGGCGGCGTGGTGACCGTGACCCAGGACTCCTCCCTGCAGGACGGCTCCTTCATCTACAAGGTGAAG
TTCATCGGCGTGAACTTCCCCTCCGACGGCCCCGTAATGCAGAAGAAGACTATGGGCTGGGAGGCCTCCA
CCGAGCGCCTGTACCCCCGCGACGGCGTGCTGAAGGGCGAGATCCACAAGGCCCTGAAGCTGAAGGACGG
CGGCCACTACCTGGTGGAGTTCAAGTCCATCTACATGGCCAAGAAGCCCGTGCAGCTGCCCGGCTACTAC
TACGTGGACTCCAAGCTGGACATCACCTCCCACAACGAGGACTACACCATCGTGGAGCAGTACGAGCGCG
CCGAGGGCCGCCACCACCTGTTCCTGAGATCTCGACACTAGTGGATCCCCCGGGCTGCAGGAATTCGATA
TCAAGCTTATCGATAATCAACCTCTGGATTACAAAATTTGTGAAAGATTGACTGGTATTCTTAACTATGT
TGCTCCTTTTACGCTATGTGGATACGCTGCTTTAATGCCTTTGTATCATGCTATTGCTTCCCGTATGGCT
TTCATTTTCTCCTCCTTGTATAAATCCTGGTTGCTGTCTCTTTATGAGGAGTTGTGGCCCGTTGTCAGGC
AACGTGGCGTGGTGTGCACTGTGTTTGCTGACGCAACCCCCACTGGTTGGGGCATTGCCA
