>Addgene plasmid #48734 | pRwB | addgene partial sequence | sequence record 72168 | WPRE-R 5'-CATAGCGTAAAAGGAGCAACA-3'
CAGTCAATCTTTCACAAATTTTGTAATCCAGAGGTTGATTATCGATAAGCTTGATATCGAATTCCTGCAG
CCCGGGGGATCCACTAGTGTCGAGATCTCAGGAACAGGTGGTGGCGGCCCTCGGCGCGCTCGTACTGCTC
CACGATGGTGTAGTCCTCGTTGTGGGAGGTGATGTCCAGCTTGGAGTCCACGTAGTAGTAGCCGGGCAGC
TGCACGGGCTTCTTGGCCATGTAGATGGACTTGAACTCCACCAGGTAGTGGCCGCCGTCCTTCAGCTTCA
GGGCCTTGTGGATCTCGCCCTTCAGCACGCCGTCGCGGGGGTACAGGCGCTCGGTGGAGGCCTCCCAGCC
CATAGTCTTCTTCTGCATTACGGGGCCGTCGGAGGGGAAGTTCACGCCGATGAACTTCACCTTGTAGATG
AAGGAGCCGTCCTGCAGGGAGGAGTCCTGGGTCACGGTCACCACGCCGCCGTCCTCGAAGTTCATCACGC
GCTCCCACTTGAAGCCCTCGGGGAAGGACAGCTTCTTGTAGTCGGGGATGTCGGCGGGGTGCTTCACGTA
CACCTTGGAGCCGTACTGGAACTGGGGGGACAGGATGTCCCAGGCGAAGGGCAGGGGGCCGCCCTTGGTC
ACCTTCAGCTTGGCGGTCTGGGTGCCCTCGTAGGGGCGGCCCTCGCCCTCGCCCTCGATCTCGAACTCGT
GGCCGTTCACGGAGCCCTCCATGCGCACCTTGAAGCGCATGAACTCCTTGATGACGTCCTCGGAGGAGGC
CATGGTGGCGACCGGTAGCTCGACTGCAGAATTCGAAGCTTACTTAGATCGCAGATCCAGCACAATGGAT
CTCGAGGTCGAGGGATCTCTAGAGAATTCCTCACGACACCTGAAATGGAAGAAAAAAACTTTGAACCACT
GTCTGAGGCTTGAGAATGAACCAAGATCCAAACTCAAAAAGGGCAAATTCCAAGGAGAATTACATCAAGT
GCCAAGCTGGCCTAACTTCAGTCTCCACCCACTCAGTGTGGGGAAACTCCATCGCATAAAACCCCTCCCC
CCAACCTAAAGACGACGTA
