>Addgene plasmid #48734 | pRwB | addgene partial sequence | sequence record 72169 | pBABE3 5'-ACCCTAACTGACACACATTCC-3'
ACCAAGCTTGATGCAGGTTAATTAACAAAAAACCCCGCCGGGGCGGGGTTTTTTGTTACAATTCTTATCC
TCAGTCCTGCTCCTCTGCCACAAAGTGCACACAGTTGCCTGCTGGGTCTCTCAGGGCAAACTCTCTCCCC
CAGGGCTGCTCTCCAATCTCTGTCATGGCAGGGCCACTGGCATCCCTGAAGTTGGTGGAGACCACCTCAC
TCCACTCAGCATACAGCTCATCCAGTCCTCTCACCCACACCCAAGCCAGGGTGTTGTCAGGCACCACCTG
GTCCTGGACTGCTGAGATGAACAGGGTGACATCATCTCTGACCACACCTGCAAAGTCATCCTCCACAAAA
TCTCTGGAGAACCCCAACCTGTCAGTCCAGAACTCAACAGCTCCAGCCACATCCCTGGCTGTGAGCACTG
GGACAGCACTGGTCAACTTGGCCATGATGGCCCTCCTATAGTGAGTCGTATTATACTATGCCGATATACT
ATGCCGATGATTAATTGTCAACTACTTTTGAAAAATTTAATTAAGAACATGTGAGCAAAAGGCCAGCAAA
AGGCCAGGAACCGTAAAAAGGCCGCGTTGCTGGCGTTTTTCCATAGGCTCCGCCCCCCTGACGAGCATCA
CAAAAATCGACGCTCAAGTCAGAGGTGGCGAAACCCGACAGGACTATAAAGATACCAGGCGTTTCCCCCT
GGAAGCTCCCTCGTGCGCTCTCCTGTTCCGACCCTGCCGCTTACCGGATACCTGTCCGCCTTTCTCCCTT
CGGGAAGCGTGGCGCTTTCTCATAGCTCACGCTGTAGGTATCTCAGTTCGGTGTAGGTCGTTCGCTCCAA
GCTGGGCTGTGTGCACGAACCCCCCGTTCAGCCCGACCGCTGCGCCTTATCCGGTAACTATCGTCTTGAG
TCCAACCCGGTAAGACACGACTTATCGCCACTGGCAGCAGCCACTGGTAACAGGATTAGCAGAGCGAGGT
ATGTAGGCGGTGCTACAGAGTTC
